Addgene plasmid #16011: pcDNA3-cmyc
Purpose: mammalian expression of human cmyc
Depositing lab: Wafik El-Deiry. Publication: Direct repression of FLIP expression by c-myc is a major determinant of TRAIL sensitivity. Ricci MS, Jin Z, Dews M, Yu D, Thomas-Tikhonenko A, Dicker DT, El-Deiry WS. Mol Cell Biol. 2004 Oct . 24(19):8541-55. 10.1128/MCB.24.19.8541-8555.2004 PubMed 15367674.
Backbone
  Vector backbone: pcDNA3
  Backbone manufacturer: Invitrogen
  Backbone size w/o insert (bp): 5400
  Vector type: Mammalian Expression
  Selectable markers: Neomycin (select with G418)
Growth in bacteria
  Bacterial resistance: Ampicillin, 100 μg/mL
  Growth temperature: 37°C
  Growth strain: DH5alpha
  Copy number: High Copy
Gene/Insert
  Gene/Insert name: cmyc
  Species: H. sapiens (human)
  GenBank ID: NM_002467.2 NP_002458.1
  Entrez Gene: MYC (a.k.a. MRTL, MYCC, bHLHe39, c-Myc)
  Cloning method: Restriction Enzyme
  Sequencing primers: 5′ CMV-F
Terms and licenses: Academic/Nonprofit Terms; Industry Terms: Not Available to Industry
Depositor comments: Contains cmyc with Kozak.
How to cite: pcDNA3-cmyc was a gift from Wafik El-Deiry (Addgene plasmid # 16011 ; http://n2t.net/addgene:16011 ; RRID:Addgene_16011)
