[The description below was written by a language model from this plasmid's Addgene catalogue record and pLannotate feature annotations shown in this document.]
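Description:
pcDNA3-cmyc is a mammalian expression plasmid built on the Invitrogen pcDNA3 backbone (about 5.4 kb without insert; the sequenced construct is 6,808 nt) and carries the human c-Myc proto-oncogene (MYC). It is maintained in E. coli as a high-copy plasmid through a ColE1/pUC-type origin and selected with ampicillin via the β-lactamase gene and its own promoter. An f1 phage origin is also present and can support production of single-stranded DNA. For mammalian cells, a neomycin phosphotransferase gene driven by the SV40 enhancer/early promoter and terminated by an SV40 polyadenylation signal allows G418 selection of stable transfectants.

The payload is a roughly 1.3 kb c-Myc coding sequence, which the depositor notes is preceded by a Kozak sequence to favour translation initiation. It sits downstream of the human cytomegalovirus immediate-early enhancer and promoter and upstream of the bovine growth hormone polyadenylation signal, an arrangement that gives strong constitutive expression in transfected mammalian cells. No epitope tag or reporter is annotated or recorded. T7 and SP6 phage promoters flank the insert in opposing orientations, as is standard for pcDNA3, and can be used for in vitro transcription or as sequencing primer sites. The automated annotation also reports several short fragments (ble, lacI, a lac promoter/operator region, a bom segment and a brief HIV-1 LTR-like match next to the CMV promoter). These appear to be backbone remnants or partial similarity hits rather than functional parts of the design.

The stated purpose is mammalian expression of human c-Myc. The associated publication concerns c-Myc repression of FLIP expression and its effect on TRAIL sensitivity, consistent with use of the plasmid for MYC overexpression studies.
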