Features (pLannotate 1.2.2; 21 found; start..end, strand, type, name):
    348..1139    +  CDS            neo: KKA2_KLEPN - Also known as kan, nptII. Experimental evidence at protein level: Swiss-Prot protein existence level 1. Resistance to kanamycin, neomycin, paromomycin, ribostamycin, butirosin and gentamicin B. From Klebsiella pneumoniae.
   1163..1321    +  CDS            ble (fragment): BLE_KLEPN - Experimental evidence at protein level: Swiss-Prot protein existence level 1. Binding protein with a strong affinity to the bleomycin family of antibiotics. Binds to CL990; an antimitotic-antibiotic compound. From Klebsiella pneumoniae.
   1316..1437    +  polyA_signal   SV40 poly(A) signal: SV40 polyadenylation signal
   1510..1526    -  protein_bind   lac operator: The lac repressor binds to the lac operator to inhibit transcription in E. coli. This inhibition can be relieved by adding lactose or isopropyl-β-D-thiogalactopyranoside (IPTG). lac repressor encoded by lacI
   1534..1564    -  promoter       lac promoter: promoter for the E. coli lac operon
   1579..1600    -  protein_bind   CAP binding site: CAP binding activates transcription in the presence of cAMP. E. coli catabolite activator protein
   1613..1705    -  CDS            lacI (fragment): lac repressor; lacI; The lac repressor binds to the lac operator to inhibit transcription in E. coli. This inhibition can be relieved by adding lactose or isopropyl-β-D-thiogalactopyranoside (IPTG).
   1888..2476    -  rep_origin     ori: high-copy-number ColE1/pMB1/pBR322/pUC origin of replication
   2647..3507    -  CDS            AmpR: β-lactamase; bla; confers resistance to ampicillin, carbenicillin, and related antibiotics
   3508..3612    -  promoter       AmpR promoter: bla
   3671..3723    -  misc_feature   bom (fragment): basis of mobility region from pBR322
   3878..4257    +  enhancer       CMV enhancer: human cytomegalovirus immediate early enhancer
   4258..4461    +  promoter       CMV promoter: human cytomegalovirus (CMV) immediate early promoter
   4457..4490    +  LTR            5' LTR (truncated) (fragment): truncated 5' long terminal repeat (LTR) from HIV-1
   4506..4524    +  promoter       T7 promoter: promoter for bacteriophage T7 RNA polymerase
   4607..5926    +  CDS            c-Myc: human c-Myc proto-oncogene
   6004..6022    -  promoter       SP6 promoter: promoter for bacteriophage SP6 RNA polymerase
   6048..6272    +  polyA_signal   bGH poly(A) signal: bovine growth hormone polyadenylation signal
   6276..6297    +  promoter       SV40 promoter (fragment): SV40 enhancer and early promoter
   6318..6746    +  rep_origin     f1 ori (sequence partly withheld): f1 bacteriophage origin of replication; arrow indicates direction of (+) strand synthesis
   6760..281     +  promoter       SV40 promoter (across the origin): SV40 enhancer and early promoter
>Addgene plasmid #16011 | pcDNA3-cmyc | addgene full sequence | sequence record 175170 | Addgene NGS Result
GTATGCAAAGCATGCATCTCAATTAGTCAGCAACCAGGTGTGGAAAGTCCCCAGGCTCCCCAGCAGGCAG
AAGTATGCAAAGCATGCATCTCAATTAGTCAGCAACCATAGTCCCGCCCCTAACTCCGCCCATCCCGCCC
CTAACTCCGCCCAGTTCCGCCCATTCTCCGCCCCATGGCTGACTAATTTTTTTTATTTATGCAGAGGCCG
AGGCCGCCTCTGCCTCTGAGCTATTCCAGAAGTAGTGAGGAGGCTTTTTTGGAGGCCTAGGCTTTTGCAA
AAAGCTCCCGGGAGCTTGTATATCCATTTTCGGATCTGATCAAGAGACAGGATGAGGATCGTTTCGCATG
ATTGAACAAGATGGATTGCACGCAGGTTCTCCGGCCGCTTGGGTGGAGAGGCTATTCGGCTATGACTGGG
CACAACAGACAATCGGCTGCTCTGATGCCGCCGTGTTCCGGCTGTCAGCGCAGGGGCGCCCGGTTCTTTT
TGTCAAGACCGACCTGTCCGGTGCCCTGAATGAACTGCAGGACGAGGCAGCGCGGCTATCGTGGCTGGCC
ACGACGGGCGTTCCTTGCGCAGCTGTGCTCGACGTTGTCACTGAAGCGGGAAGGGACTGGCTGCTATTGG
GCGAAGTGCCGGGGCAGGATCTCCTGTCATCTCACCTTGCTCCTGCCGAGAAAGTATCCATCATGGCTGA
TGCAATGCGGCGGCTGCATACGCTTGATCCGGCTACCTGCCCATTCGACCACCAAGCGAAACATCGCATC
GAGCGAGCACGTACTCGGATGGAAGCCGGTCTTGTCGATCAGGATGATCTGGACGAAGAGCATCAGGGGC
TCGCGCCAGCCGAACTGTTCGCCAGGCTCAAGGCGCGCATGCCCGACGGCGAGGATCTCGTCGTGACCCA
TGGCGATGCCTGCTTGCCGAATATCATGGTGGAAAATGGCCGCTTTTCTGGATTCATCGACTGTGGCCGG
CTGGGTGTGGCGGACCGCTATCAGGACATAGCGTTGGCTACCCGTGATATTGCTGAAGAGCTTGGCGGCG
AATGGGCTGACCGCTTCCTCGTGCTTTACGGTATCGCCGCTCCCGATTCGCAGCGCATCGCCTTCTATCG
CCTTCTTGACGAGTTCTTCTGAGCGGGACTCTGGGGTTCGAAATGACCGACCAAGCGACGCCCAACCTGC
CATCACGAGATTTCGATTCCACCGCCGCCTTCTATGAAAGGTTGGGCTTCGGAATCGTTTTCCGGGACGC
CGGCTGGATGATCCTCCAGCGCGGGGATCTCATGCTGGAGTTCTTCGCCCACCCCAACTTGTTTATTGCA
GCTTATAATGGTTACAAATAAAGCAATAGCATCACAAATTTCACAAATAAAGCATTTTTTTCACTGCATT
CTAGTTGTGGTTTGTCCAAACTCATCAATGTATCTTATCATGTCTGTATACCGTCGACCTCTAGCTAGAG
CTTGGCGTAATCATGGTCATAGCTGTTTCCTGTGTGAAATTGTTATCCGCTCACAATTCCACACAACATA
CGAGCCGGAAGCATAAAGTGTAAAGCCTGGGGTGCCTAATGAGTGAGCTAACTCACATTAATTGCGTTGC
GCTCACTGCCCGCTTTCCAGTCGGGAAACCTGTCGTGCCAGCTGCATTAATGAATCGGCCAACGCGCGGG
GAGAGGCGGTTTGCGTATTGGGCGCTCTTCCGCTTCCTCGCTCACTGACTCGCTGCGCTCGGTCGTTCGG
CTGCGGCGAGCGGTATCAGCTCACTCAAAGGCGGTAATACGGTTATCCACAGAATCAGGGGATAACGCAG
GAAAGAACATGTGAGCAAAAGGCCAGCAAAAGGCCAGGAACCGTAAAAAGGCCGCGTTGCTGGCGTTTTT
CCATAGGCTCCGCCCCCCTGACGAGCATCACAAAAATCGACGCTCAAGTCAGAGGTGGCGAAACCCGACA
GGACTATAAAGATACCAGGCGTTTCCCCCTGGAAGCTCCCTCGTGCGCTCTCCTGTTCCGACCCTGCCGC
TTACCGGATACCTGTCCGCCTTTCTCCCTTCGGGAAGCGTGGCGCTTTCTCATAGCTCACGCTGTAGGTA
TCTCAGTTCGGTGTAGGTCGTTCGCTCCAAGCTGGGCTGTGTGCACGAACCCCCCGTTCAGCCCGACCGC
TGCGCCTTATCCGGTAACTATCGTCTTGAGTCCAACCCGGTAAGACACGACTTATCGCCACTGGCAGCAG
CCACTGGTAACAGGATTAGCAGAGCGAGGTATGTAGGCGGTGCTACAGAGTTCTTGAAGTGGTGGCCTAA
CTACGGCTACACTAGAAGAACAGTATTTGGTATCTGCGCTCTGCTGAAGCCAGTTACCTTCGGAAAAAGA
GTTGGTAGCTCTTGATCCGGCAAACAAACCACCGCTGGTAGCGGTGGTTTTTTTGTTTGCAAGCAGCAGA
TTACGCGCAGAAAAAAAGGATCTCAAGAAGATCCTTTGATCTTTTCTACGGGGTCTGACGCTCAGTGGAA
CGAAAACTCACGTTAAGGGATTTTGGTCATGAGATTATCAAAAAGGATCTTCACCTAGATCCTTTTAAAT
TAAAAATGAAGTTTTAAATCAATCTAAAGTATATATGAGTAAACTTGGTCTGACAGTTACCAATGCTTAA
TCAGTGAGGCACCTATCTCAGCGATCTGTCTATTTCGTTCATCCATAGTTGCCTGACTCCCCGTCGTGTA
GATAACTACGATACGGGAGGGCTTACCATCTGGCCCCAGTGCTGCAATGATACCGCGAGACCCACGCTCA
CCGGCTCCAGATTTATCAGCAATAAACCAGCCAGCCGGAAGGGCCGAGCGCAGAAGTGGTCCTGCAACTT
TATCCGCCTCCATCCAGTCTATTAATTGTTGCCGGGAAGCTAGAGTAAGTAGTTCGCCAGTTAATAGTTT
GCGCAACGTTGTTGCCATTGCTACAGGCATCGTGGTGTCACGCTCGTCGTTTGGTATGGCTTCATTCAGC
TCCGGTTCCCAACGATCAAGGCGAGTTACATGATCCCCCATGTTGTGCAAAAAAGCGGTTAGCTCCTTCG
GTCCTCCGATCGTTGTCAGAAGTAAGTTGGCCGCAGTGTTATCACTCATGGTTATGGCAGCACTGCATAA
TTCTCTTACTGTCATGCCATCCGTAAGATGCTTTTCTGTGACTGGTGAGTACTCAACCAAGTCATTCTGA
GAATAGTGTATGCGGCGACCGAGTTGCTCTTGCCCGGCGTCAATACGGGATAATACCGCGCCACATAGCA
GAACTTTAAAAGTGCTCATCATTGGAAAACGTTCTTCGGGGCGAAAACTCTCAAGGATCTTACCGCTGTT
GAGATCCAGTTCGATGTAACCCACTCGTGCACCCAACTGATCTTCAGCATCTTTTACTTTCACCAGCGTT
TCTGGGTGAGCAAAAACAGGAAGGCAAAATGCCGCAAAAAAGGGAATAAGGGCGACACGGAAATGTTGAA
TACTCATACTCTTCCTTTTTCAATATTATTGAAGCATTTATCAGGGTTATTGTCTCATGAGCGGATACAT
ATTTGAATGTATTTAGAAAAATAAACAAATAGGGGTTCCGCGCACATTTCCCCGAAAAGTGCCACCTGAC
GTCGACGGATCGGGAGATCTCCCGATCCCCTATGGTGCACTCTCAGTACAATCTGCTCTGATGCCGCATA
GTTAAGCCAGTATCTGCTCCCTGCTTGTGTGTTGGAGGTCGCTGAGTAGTGCGCGAGCAAAATTTAAGCT
ACAACAAGGCAAGGCTTGACCGACAATTGCATGAAGAATCTGCTTAGGGTTAGGCGTTTTGCGCTGCTTC
GCGATGTACGGGCCAGATATACGCGTTGACATTGATTATTGACTAGTTATTAATAGTAATCAATTACGGG
GTCATTAGTTCATAGCCCATATATGGAGTTCCGCGTTACATAACTTACGGTAAATGGCCCGCCTGGCTGA
CCGCCCAACGACCCCCGCCCATTGACGTCAATAATGACGTATGTTCCCATAGTAACGCCAATAGGGACTT
TCCATTGACGTCAATGGGTGGAGTATTTACGGTAAACTGCCCACTTGGCAGTACATCAAGTGTATCATAT
GCCAAGTACGCCCCCTATTGACGTCAATGACGGTAAATGGCCCGCCTGGCATTATGCCCAGTACATGACC
TTATGGGACTTTCCTACTTGGCAGTACATCTACGTATTAGTCATCGCTATTACCATGGTGATGCGGTTTT
GGCAGTACATCAATGGGCGTGGATAGCGGTTTGACTCACGGGGATTTCCAAGTCTCCACCCCATTGACGT
CAATGGGAGTTTGTTTTGGCACCAAAATCAACGGGACTTTCCAAAATGTCGTAACAACTCCGCCCCATTG
ACGCAAATGGGCGGTAGGCGTGTACGGTGGGAGGTCTATATAAGCAGAGCTCTCTGGCTAACTAGAGAAC
CCACTGCTTACTGGCTTATCGAAATTAATACGACTCACTATAGGGAGACCCAAGCTTGGTACCGAGCTCG
GATCCACTAGTAACGGCCGCCAGTGTGCTGGAATTCGGCTTATACGCGGATCCACCATGCCCCTCAACGT
TAGCTTCACCAACAGGAACTATGACCTCGACTACGACTCGGTGCAGCCGTATTTCTACTGCGACGAGGAG
GAGAACTTCTACCAGCAGCAGCAGCAGAGCGAGCTGCAGCCCCCGGCGCCCAGCGAGGATATCTGGAAGA
AATTCGAGCTGCTGCCCACCCCGCCCCTGTCCCCTAGCCGCCGCTCCGGGCTCTGCTCGCCCTCCTACGT
TGCGGTCACACCCTTCTCCCTTCGGGGAGACAACGACGGCGGTGGCGGGAGCTTCTCCACGGCCGACCAG
CTGGAGATGGTGACCGAGCTGCTGGGAGGAGACATGGTGAACCAGAGTTTCATCTGCGACCCGGACGACG
AGACCTTCATCAAAAACATCATCATCCAGGACTGTATGTGGAGCGGCTTCTCGGCCGCCGCCAAGCTCGT
CTCAGAGAAGCTGGCCTCCTACCAGGCTGCGCGCAAAGACAGCGGCAGCCCGAACCCCGCCCGCGGCCAC
AGCGTCTGCTCCACCTCCAGCTTGTACCTGCAGGATCTGAGCGCCGCCGCCTCAGAGTGCATCGACCCCT
CGGTGGTCTTCCCCTACCCTCTCAACGACAGCAGCTCGCCCAAGTCCTGCGCCTCGCAAGACTCCAGCGC
CTTCTCTCCGTCCTCGGATTCTCTGCTCTCCTCGACGGAGTCCTCCCCGCAGGGCAGCCCCGAGCCCCTG
GTGCTCCATGAGGAGACACCGCCCACCACCAGCAGCGACTCTGAGGAGGAACAAGAAGATGAGGAAGAAA
TCGATGTTGTTTCTGTGGAAAAGAGGCAGGCTCCTGGCAAAAGGTCAGAGTCTGGATCACCTTCTGCTGG
AGGCCACAGCAAACCTCCTCACAGCCCACTGGTCCTCAAGAGGTGCCACGTCTCCACACATCAGCACAAC
TACGCAGCGCCTCCCTCCACTCGGAAGGACTATCCTGCTGCCAAGAGGGTCAAGTTGGACAGTGTCAGAG
TCCTGAGACAGATCAGCAACAACCGAAAATGCACCAGCCCCAGGTCCTCGGACACCGAGGAGAATGTCAA
GAGGCGAACACACAACGTCTTGGAGCGCCAGAGGAGGAACGAGCTAAAACGGAGCTTTTTTGCCCTGCGT
GACCAGATCCCGGAGTTGGAAAACAATGAAAAGGCCCCCAAGGTAGTTATCCTTAAAAAAGCCACAGCAT
ACATCCTGTCCGTCCAAGCAGAGGAGCAAAAGCTCATTTCTGAAGAGGACTTGTTGCGGAAACGACGAGA
ACAGTTGAAACACAAACTTGAACAGCTACGGAACTCTTGTGCGTAACCTAGGATACGCAAGCCGAATTCT
GCAGATATCCATCACACTGGCGGCCGCTCGAGCATGCATCTAGAGGGCCCTATTCTATAGTGTCACCTAA
ATGCTAGAGCTCGCTGATCAGCCTCGACTGTGCCTTCTAGTTGCCAGCCATCTGTTGTTTGCCCCTCCCC
CGTGCCTTCCTTGACCCTGGAAGGTGCCACTCCCACTGTCCTTTCCTAATAAAATGAGGAAATTGCATCG
CATTGTCTGAGTAGGTGTCATTCTATTCTGGGGGGTGGGGTGGGGCAGGACAGCAAGGGGGAGGATTGGG
AAGACAATAGCAGGCATGCTGGGGATGCGGTGGGCTCTATGGCTTCTGAGGCGGAAAGAACCAGCTGGGG
CTCTAGGGGGTATCCCC
[124 nt withheld, positions 6318-6441]
C
[91 nt withheld, positions 6443-6533]
A
[49 nt withheld, positions 6535-6583]
CCTTTGACGTTGGAGTCCACGTTCTTT
[37 nt withheld, positions 6611-6647]
ACCCTATCTCGGTCTATTCTTTTGATTTATAAGGGATTTTGCCGATTTCGGCCTATTGGTTAAAAAATGA
GCTGATTTAACAAAAATTTAACGCGAATTAATTCTGTGGAATGTGTGTCAGTTAGGGTGTGGAAAGTCCC
CAGGCTCCCCAGCAGGCAGAA
