>Addgene plasmid #16011 | pcDNA3-cmyc | addgene partial sequence | sequence record 100925 | CMV-F 5'-CGCAAATGGGCGGTAGGCGTG-3'
GAGCTCTCTGGCTAACTAGAGAACCCACTGCTTACTGGCTTATCGAAATTAATACGACTCACTATAGGGA
GACCCAAGCTTGGTACCGAGCTCGGATCCACTAGTAACGGCCGCCAGTGTGCTGGAATTCGGCTTATACG
CGGATCCACCATGCCCCTCAACGTTAGCTTCACCAACAGGAACTATGACCTCGACTACGACTCGGTGCAG
CCGTATTTCTACTGCGACGAGGAGGAGAACTTCTACCAGCAGCAGCAGCAGAGCGAGCTGCAGCCCCCGG
CGCCCAGCGAGGATATCTGGAAGAAATTCGAGCTGCTGCCCACCCCGCCCCTGTCCCCTAGCCGCCGCTC
CGGGCTCTGCTCGCCCTCCTACGTTGCGGTCACACCCTTCTCCCTTCGGGGAGACAACGACGGCGGTGGC
GGGAGCTTCTCCACGGCCGACCAGCTGGAGATGGTGACCGAGCTGCTGGGAGGAGACATGGTGAACCAGA
GTTTCATCTGCGACCCGGACGACGAGACCTTCATCAAAAACATCATCATCCAGGACTGTATGTGGAGCGG
CTTCTCGGCCGCCGCCAAGCTCGTCTCAGAGAAGCTGGCCTCCTACCAGGCTGCGCGCAAAGACAGCGGC
AGCCCGAACCCCGCCCGCGGCCACAGCGTCTGCTCCACCTCCAGCTTGTACCTGCAGGATCTGAGCGCCG
CCGCCTCAGAGTGCATCGACCCCTCGGTGGTCTTCCCCTACCCTCTCAACGACAGCAGCTCGCCCAAGTC
CTGCGCCTCGCAAGACTCCAGCGCCTTCTCTCCGTCCTCGGATTCTCTGCTCTCCTCGA
