>Addgene plasmid #16011 | pcDNA3-cmyc | addgene partial sequence | sequence record 100926 | BGH-rev 5'-TAGAAGGCACAGTCGAGG-3'
TATAGAATAGGGCCCTCTAGATGCATGCTCGAGCGGCCGCCAGTGTGATGGATATCTGCAGAATTCGGCT
TGCGTATCCTAGGTTACGCACAAGAGTTCCGTAGCTGTTCAAGTTTGTGTTTCAACTGTTCTCGTCGTTT
CCGCAACAAGTCCTCTTCAGAAATGAGCTTTTGCTCCTCTGCTTGGACGGACAGGATGTATGCTGTGGCT
TTTTTAAGGATAACTACCTTGGGGGCCTTTTCATTGTTTTCCAACTCCGGGATCTGGTCACGCAGGGCAA
AAAAGCTCCGTTTTAGCTCGTTCCTCCTCTGGCGCTCCAAGACGTTGTGTGTTCGCCTCTTGACATTCTC
CTCGGTGTCCGAGGACCTGGGGCTGGTGCATTTTCGGTTGTTGCTGATCTGTCTCAGGACTCTGACACTG
TCCAACTTGACCCTCTTGGCAGCAGGATAGTCCTTCCGAGTGGAGGGAGGCGCTGCGTAGTTGTGCTGAT
GTGTGGAGACGTGGCACCTCTTGAGGACCAGTGGGCTGTGAGGAGGTTTGCTGTGGCCTCCAGCAGAAGG
TGATCCAGACTCTGACCTTTTGCCAGGAGCCTGCCTCTTTTCCACAGAAACAACATCGATTTCTTCCTCA
TCTTCTTGTTCCTCCTCAGAGTCGCTGCTGGTGGTGGGCGGTGTCTCCTCATGGAGCACCAGGGGCTCGG
GGCTGCCCTGCGGGGAGGACTCCGTCGAGGAGAGCAGAGAATCCGAGGACGGAGAGAAGGCGCTGGAGTC
TTGCGAGGCGCAGGACTTGGGCGAGCTGCTGTCGTTGAGAGGGTAGGGGAAGACCACCGAGGGGTCGATG
CACTCTGAGGCGGCGGCGCTCAGATCCTGCAGGTAC
